Addgene plasmid #239834: pHS1625
Purpose: OrufIscB-REC E. coli expression for recombinant purification
Depositing lab: Feng Zhang. Depositing organization: Broad Institute. Publication: Evolution-guided protein design of IscB for persistent epigenome editing in vivo. Kannan S, Altae-Tran H, Zhu S, Xu P, Strebinger D, Oshiro R, Faure G, Moeller L, Pham J, Mears KS, Ni HM, Macrae RK, Zhang F. Nat Biotechnol. 2025 May 7. doi: 10.1038/s41587-025-02655-3. PubMed 40335752.
Backbone
  Vector backbone: pET45b(+)
  Vector type: Bacterial Expression
Growth in bacteria
  Bacterial resistance: Ampicillin, 100 μg/mL
  Growth temperature: 37°C
  Growth strain: NEB Stable
  Copy number: High Copy
Gene/Insert
  Gene/Insert name: OrufIscB-REC
  Species: Human gut metagenome assembly
  Mutation: Insertion of REC domain from NbaCas9-1
  Promoter: T7
  Tag / fusion protein: 14xHis-TwinStrep-bdSUMO (N terminal on insert)
  Cloning method: Gibson Cloning
Terms and licenses: Academic/Nonprofit Terms; Industry Terms: Not Available to Industry
How to cite: pHS1625 was a gift from Feng Zhang (Addgene plasmid # 239834 ; http://n2t.net/addgene:239834 ; RRID:Addgene_239834)
