[The description below was written by a language model from this plasmid's Addgene catalogue record and pLannotate feature annotations shown in this document.]
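Description:
pHS1625 is a bacterial expression plasmid built on the pET45b(+) backbone for producing recombinant OrufIscB-REC protein in E. coli for purification. It is a 7,871 nt plasmid that replicates from a ColE1/pBR322-type origin. The feature table also shows the bom mobility region and the rop gene typical of pBR322-derived pET vectors, although the catalogue entry lists the plasmid as high copy. Selection is by ampicillin through the β-lactamase gene and its own promoter. Several short tetracycline-resistance fragments and a tet promoter are also annotated. These appear to be non-functional pBR322 remnants, not a usable marker.

The expression cassette is a standard T7lac arrangement: a T7 promoter followed directly by a lac operator and the T7 gene 10 ribosome binding site, closed by a T7 terminator. The plasmid carries lacI, so transcription is repressed until induction with IPTG in a host that supplies T7 RNA polymerase. The open reading frame encodes an N-terminal 14xHis-TwinStrep-bdSUMO tag fused to OrufIscB-REC. OrufIscB-REC is an IscB, an RNA-guided nuclease related to Cas9, from a human gut metagenome assembly, engineered by insertion of the REC domain from NbaCas9-1. The annotation tool did not recognise the IscB coding region itself, which presumably fills the unannotated stretch between the SUMO feature and the terminator. It labels the bdSUMO module as a rice SUMO1-like fragment by homology, and it also marks a thrombin site within the tag region. The His and Strep tags allow affinity capture, and SUMO fusions are generally used to aid solubility and to permit tag removal by a SUMO-specific protease.
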