Features (pLannotate 1.2.2; 19 found; start..end, strand, type, name):
      9..288     -  CDS            TcR (fragment): tetracycline efflux protein; tet; confers resistance to tetracycline
    310..328     +  promoter       T7 promoter: promoter for bacteriophage T7 RNA polymerase
    329..353     +  protein_bind   lac operator: The lac repressor binds to the lac operator to inhibit transcription in E. coli. This inhibition can be relieved by adding lactose or isopropyl-β-D-thiogalactopyranoside (IPTG). lac repressor encoded by lacI
    368..390     +  RBS            RBS: efficient ribosome binding site from bacteriophage T7 gene 10 (Olins and Rangwala, 1989)
    484..501     +  CDS            thrombin site: thrombin recognition and cleavage site
    613..888     +  CDS            SUMO1 (fragment): SUMO1_ORYSJ - Also known as SMT3, SUM1. Experimental evidence at protein level: Swiss-Prot protein existence level 1. Ubiquitin-like protein which can be covalently attached to target lysines as a monomer. Does not seem to be involved in protein degradation and may function as an antagonist of ubiquitin in the degradation process (By similarity). From Oryza sativa subsp. japonica (Rice).
   2695..2742    +  terminator     T7 terminator: transcription terminator for bacteriophage T7 RNA polymerase
   2765..2869    -  CDS            TcR (fragment): tetracycline efflux protein; tet; confers resistance to tetracycline
   2917..2945    -  promoter       tet promoter: E. coli promoter for tetracycline efflux protein gene
   3058..3162    +  promoter       AmpR promoter: bla
   3163..4023    +  CDS            AmpR: β-lactamase; bla; confers resistance to ampicillin, carbenicillin, and related antibiotics
   4194..4782    +  rep_origin     ori: high-copy-number ColE1/pMB1/pBR322/pUC origin of replication
   4968..5107    -  misc_feature   bom: basis of mobility region from pBR322
   5209..5400    -  CDS            rop: Rop protein, which maintains plasmids at low copy number; rop
   5417..5797    +  CDS            YPB1_ECOLX: Protein predicted: Swiss-Prot protein existence level 4. From Escherichia coli.
   6039..6663    -  CDS            TcR (fragment): tetracycline efflux protein; tet; confers resistance to tetracycline
   6678..6699    -  protein_bind   CAP binding site: CAP binding activates transcription in the presence of cAMP. E. coli catabolite activator protein
   6712..7794    -  CDS            lacI: lac repressor; lacI; The lac repressor binds to the lac operator to inhibit transcription in E. coli. This inhibition can be relieved by adding lactose or isopropyl-β-D-thiogalactopyranoside (IPTG).
   7795..1       -  promoter       lacI promoter (across the origin): lacI
>Addgene plasmid #239834 | pHS1625 | addgene full sequence | sequence record 479361 | Addgene NGS Result
CCGGGATCTCGACGCTCTCCCTTATGCGACTCCTGCATTAGGAAGCAGCCCAGTAGTAGGTTGAGGCCGT
TGAGCACCGCCGCCGCAAGGAATGGTGCATGCAAGGAGATGGCGCCCAACAGTCCCCCGGCCACGGGGCC
TGCCACCATACCCACGCCGAAACAAGCGCTCATGAGCCCGAAGTGGCGAGCCCGATCTTCCCCATCGGTG
ATGTCGGCGATATAGGCGCCAGCAACCGCACCTGTGGCGCCGGTGATGCCGGCCACGATGCGTCCGGCGT
AGAGGATCGAGATCTCGATCCCGCGAAATTAATACGACTCACTATAGGGGAATTGTGAGCGGATAACAAT
TCCCCTCTAGAAATAATTTTGTTTAACTTTAAGAAGGAGATATACCATGGGCAGCAGCCATCACCATCAT
TCAGGCCATCACCATACCGGACACCACCATCATTCAGGCAGTCATCACCATTCCAGCAGCGGCCTGGTGC
CGCGCGGCAGCCATATGGCTAGCTGGAGCCATCCGCAGTTTGAAAAAGGTGGTGGTAGCGGTGGTGGTTC
AGGTGGTAGTGCATGGTCACACCCTCAGTTTGAGAAAGGATCTGCTGCGGGTGGCGAAGAAGATAAGAAA
CCGGCAGGTGGCGAAGGTGGCGGTGCCCATATCAACCTGAAAGTGAAAGGTCAAGACGGCAACGAAGTCT
TTTTCCGCATCAAACGTTCTACCCAGCTGAAAAAGCTGATGAACGCATACTGTGACCGTCAGTCTGTAGA
CATGACCGCAATTGCTTTCCTGTTTGATGGTCGTCGCCTGCGTGCGGAACAGACCCCGGATGAACTGGAG
ATGGAAGATGGCGACGAAATCGACGCAATGCTGCACCAGACTGGTGGCTCAAGTGGATCCAGATACGTGT
ACGTGCTGGATGTGGACGGCAAGCCTCTGATGCCTACATGCAGGTTCGGCAAGGTGCGGAGAATGCTGAA
ATCTGGCCAAGCTAAGGCCGTGGACACCCTGCCTTTCACCATCCAGCTGACCTACAAGCCCAGAACCAGA
ATCCTGCAACCTGTGACCCTGGGCCAGGACCCCGGCAGAACCAATATCGGAATGGCCGCCGTGCGGTTCG
ACGGCAAGGAACTGGGAAGATTCCACTGCATCACAAGAAACAAGGAAATCCCTAAGCTGATGGCCGACAG
AATGGCAGCCAGAAAGGCCTCCCGGAGAGGCGAGAGACTGGCCAGAAAGCGCCTGGCCCGGAAACTGCAC
ACCACCGCCAAGCACCTGAATGGCAGAATCCTGCCAGGATGTAGCGAGCCCATCGCCGTGAAGGACATCA
TCAACACAGAGAGCAGATTCAACAACAGAATCCTGACCAAATGCAAAGTGTGCGGCAAGAACACCCCTCT
GAGAAGAAACGTGCGGGAACTCCTGCTGGAAAACATCGTGCGGTTTCTGCCTCTGGAAAGCGAGCTGAAG
GAAACACTCAAGAGAACCATCCTGGAAGGCCAGCAGGGCAATATCAACAAGCTGTTCAGGAAACTTAAAT
TCAATCAAAAGGATTGGCCTGGCAAAAACCTGACCGATATCGCTAAGAATAAGCTGCCAGGCCGGCTGCC
CTTCTGCAAGGAGCACTTCGCCGAGAACGAGAAGTTCACCACCATCGAGAAGAGCACCTTCCGGCTGACC
CCTACCGCCACCCAGCTGCTGCGGACCCACATCAACCTGTTTAGAAAGCTGAGCGGCATCCTGCCCGTGA
CCGACGTGGCCGTCGAGCTGAACAAGTTCGCCTTTATGCAGCTGGACAACCCTGAGATGAAGAAGCGGGA
AATCGACTTCTGCCACGGCCCACTGTGCGGCACCGGCGGCCTGGAAGCCGCTGTTAAGGAGCAGCAGGAT
GGAAAATGCCTGCTGTGTGGAAAAGAATCTATCGGCCACTACCACCACATCGTGCCTAGGTCCCGTAGAG
GCAGCAACACCATCGCTAATATCGCCGGCCTTTGTCCTAAGTGCCACGAGCTCGTGCACAAGGACGCCGA
TACAGCCGAGTCTCTGACAGAGATGAAAACCGGCCTGATGAAGAAGTATGGAGGCACCAGCGTGCTGAAC
CAGATCATCCCCAAGCTGGTGGAAACCCTGGCCGACCTGTTTCCTGGCCACTTCCACGTGACAAACGGCT
GGAACACCAAGGAGTTCAGAGAGAAACATCATCTGGAAAAGGATCACGACGTGGATGCTTACTGCATCGC
CTGCAGCCACCTGAAGCCTGAGGAAACCCTGGTGGAAACTGAGCCTTTCGAGATCCTGCAGTTCAGAAAG
CACAACAGAGCCATCATTCACCACCAGACCGAGCGGACGTACAAGCTGGACGGCGTGACAGTGGCTAAAA
ATAGAAAGAAACGGATGGAACAGAAAACCGACAGCCTGGAAGATTGGTACGTGGACATGGCCAAGGAACA
CGGCAAAACACAGGCCGATGCCATGCGGAGCAGACTGACCGTGATCAAGAGCACACGGTATTACAACACC
CCTGGCAGAATGATGCCAGGCACAGTTTTCCTGTACGAGGGCAAGAGATACGTGATGACCGGCCAGATTA
CAAACGGCAAGTACTACAGAGCCTACGGCCAGGAGAAGCGGAACTTCCCCGCTGTCAAGGTGAGGATTCT
GACAAAGAACACCGGACTAGTCTTTGTGGCCTAGCTAGCATAACCCCTTGGGGCCTCTAAACGGGTCTTG
AGGGGTTTTTTGCTGAAAGGAGGAACTATATCCGGATATCCCGCAAGAGGCCCGGCAGTACCGGCATAAC
CAAGCCTATGCCTACAGCATCCAGGGTGACGGTGCCGAGGATGACGATGAGCGCATTGTTAGATTTCATA
CACGGTGCCTGACTGCGTTAGCAATTTAACTGTGATAAACTACCGCATTAAAGCTTATCGATGATAAGCT
GTCAAACATGAGAATTCTTGAAGACGAAAGGGCCTCGTGATACGCCTATTTTTATAGGTTAATGTCATGA
TAATAATGGTTTCTTAGACGTCAGGTGGCACTTTTCGGGGAAATGTGCGCGGAACCCCTATTTGTTTATT
TTTCTAAATACATTCAAATATGTATCCGCTCATGAGACAATAACCCTGATAAATGCTTCAATAATATTGA
AAAAGGAAGAGTATGAGTATTCAACATTTCCGTGTCGCCCTTATTCCCTTTTTTGCGGCATTTTGCCTTC
CTGTTTTTGCTCACCCAGAAACGCTGGTGAAAGTAAAAGATGCTGAAGATCAGTTGGGTGCACGAGTGGG
TTACATCGAACTGGATCTCAACAGCGGTAAGATCCTTGAGAGTTTTCGCCCCGAAGAACGTTTTCCAATG
ATGAGCACTTTTAAAGTTCTGCTATGTGGCGCGGTATTATCCCGTGTTGACGCCGGGCAAGAGCAACTCG
GTCGCCGCATACACTATTCTCAGAATGACTTGGTTGAGTACTCACCAGTCACAGAAAAGCATCTTACGGA
TGGCATGACAGTAAGAGAATTATGCAGTGCTGCCATAACCATGAGTGATAACACTGCGGCCAACTTACTT
CTGACAACGATCGGAGGACCGAAGGAGCTAACCGCTTTTTTGCACAACATGGGGGATCATGTAACTCGCC
TTGATCGTTGGGAACCGGAGCTGAATGAAGCCATACCAAACGACGAGCGTGACACCACGATGCCTGCAGC
AATGGCAACAACGTTGCGCAAACTATTAACTGGCGAACTACTTACTCTAGCTTCCCGGCAACAATTAATA
GACTGGATGGAGGCGGATAAAGTTGCAGGACCACTTCTGCGCTCGGCCCTTCCGGCTGGCTGGTTTATTG
CTGATAAATCTGGAGCCGGTGAGCGTGGGTCTCGCGGTATCATTGCAGCACTGGGGCCAGATGGTAAGCC
CTCCCGTATCGTAGTTATCTACACGACGGGGAGTCAGGCAACTATGGATGAACGAAATAGACAGATCGCT
GAGATAGGTGCCTCACTGATTAAGCATTGGTAACTGTCAGACCAAGTTTACTCATATATACTTTAGATTG
ATTTAAAACTTCATTTTTAATTTAAAAGGATCTAGGTGAAGATCCTTTTTGATAATCTCATGACCAAAAT
CCCTTAACGTGAGTTTTCGTTCCACTGAGCGTCAGACCCCGTAGAAAAGATCAAAGGATCTTCTTGAGAT
CCTTTTTTTCTGCGCGTAATCTGCTGCTTGCAAACAAAAAAACCACCGCTACCAGCGGTGGTTTGTTTGC
CGGATCAAGAGCTACCAACTCTTTTTCCGAAGGTAACTGGCTTCAGCAGAGCGCAGATACCAAATACTGT
CCTTCTAGTGTAGCCGTAGTTAGGCCACCACTTCAAGAACTCTGTAGCACCGCCTACATACCTCGCTCTG
CTAATCCTGTTACCAGTGGCTGCTGCCAGTGGCGATAAGTCGTGTCTTACCGGGTTGGACTCAAGACGAT
AGTTACCGGATAAGGCGCAGCGGTCGGGCTGAACGGGGGGTTCGTGCACACAGCCCAGCTTGGAGCGAAC
GACCTACACCGAACTGAGATACCTACAGCGTGAGCTATGAGAAAGCGCCACGCTTCCCGAAGGGAGAAAG
GCGGACAGGTATCCGGTAAGCGGCAGGGTCGGAACAGGAGAGCGCACGAGGGAGCTTCCAGGGGGAAACG
CCTGGTATCTTTATAGTCCTGTCGGGTTTCGCCACCTCTGACTTGAGCGTCGATTTTTGTGATGCTCGTC
AGGGGGGCGGAGCCTATGGAAAAACGCCAGCAACGCGGCCTTTTTACGGTTCCTGGCCTTTTGCTGGCCT
TTTGCTCACATGTTCTTTCCTGCGTTATCCCCTGATTCTGTGGATAACCGTATTACCGCCTTTGAGTGAG
CTGATACCGCTCGCCGCAGCCGAACGACCGAGCGCAGCGAGTCAGTGAGCGAGGAAGCGGAAGAGCGCCT
GATGCGGTATTTTCTCCTTACGCATCTGTGCGGTATTTCACACCGCAATGGTGCACTCTCAGTACAATCT
GCTCTGATGCCGCATAGTTAAGCCAGTATACACTCCGCTATCGCTACGTGACTGGGTCATGGCTGCGCCC
CGACACCCGCCAACACCCGCTGACGCGCCCTGACGGGCTTGTCTGCTCCCGGCATCCGCTTACAGACAAG
CTGTGACCGTCTCCGGGAGCTGCATGTGTCAGAGGTTTTCACCGTCATCACCGAAACGCGCGAGGCAGCT
GCGGTAAAGCTCATCAGCGTGGTCGTGAAGCGATTCACAGATGTCTGCCTGTTCATCCGCGTCCAGCTCG
TTGAGTTTCTCCAGAAGCGTTAATGTCTGGCTTCTGATAAAGCGGGCCATGTTAAGGGCGGTTTTTTCCT
GTTTGGTCACTGATGCCTCCGTGTAAGGGGGATTTCTGTTCATGGGGGTAATGATACCGATGAAACGAGA
GAGGATGCTCACGATACGGGTTACTGATGATGAACATGCCCGGTTACTGGAACGTTGTGAGGGTAAACAA
CTGGCGGTATGGATGCGGCGGGACCAGAGAAAAATCACTCAGGGTCAATGCCAGCGCTTCGTTAATACAG
ATGTAGGTGTTCCACAGGGTAGCCAGCAGCATCCTGCGATGCAGATCCGGAACATAATGGTGCAGGGCGC
TGACTTCCGCGTTTACAGACTTTACGAAACACGGAAACCGAAGACCATTCATGTTGTTGCTCAGGTCGCA
GACGTTTTGCAGCAGCAGTCGCTTCACGTTCGCTCGCGTATCGGTGATTCATTCTGCTAACCAGTAAGGC
AACCCCGCCAGCCTAGCCGGGTCCTCAACGACAGGAGCACGATCATGCGCACCCGTGGCCAGGACCCAAC
GCTGCCCGAGATGCGCCGCGTGCGGCTGCTGGAGATGGCGGACGCGATGGATATGTTCTGCCAAGGGTTG
GTTTGCGCATTCACAGTTCTCCGCAAGAATTGATTGGCTCCAATTCTTGGAGTGGTGAATCCGTTAGCGA
GGTGCCGCCGGCTTCCATTCAGGTCGAGGTGGCCCGGCTCCATGCACCGCGACGCAACGCGGGGAGGCAG
ACAAGGTATAGGGCGGCGCCTACAATCCATGCCAACCCGTTCCATGTGCTCGCCGAGGCGGCATAAATCG
CCGTGACGATCAGCGGTCCAATGATCGAAGTTAGGCTGGTAAGAGCCGCGAGCGATCCTTGAAGCTGTCC
CTGATGGTCGTCATCTACCTGCCTGGACAGCATGGCCTGCAACGCGGGCATCCCGATGCCGCCGGAAGCG
AGAAGAATCATAATGGGGAAGGCCATCCAGCCTCGCGTCGCGAACGCCAGCAAGACGTAGCCCAGCGCGT
CGGCCGCCATGCCGGCGATAATGGCCTGCTTCTCGCCGAAACGTTTGGTGGCGGGACCAGTGACGAAGGC
TTGAGCGAGGGCGTGCAAGATTCCGAATACCGCAAGCGACAGGCCGATCATCGTCGCGCTCCAGCGAAAG
CGGTCCTCGCCGAAAATGACCCAGAGCGCTGCCGGCACCTGTCCTACGAGTTGCATGATAAAGAAGACAG
TCATAAGTGCGGCGACGATAGTCATGCCCCGCGCCCACCGGAAGGAGCTGACTGGGTTGAAGGCTCTCAA
GGGCATCGGTCGAGATCCCGGTGCCTAATGAGTGAGCTAACTTACATTAATTGCGTTGCGCTCACTGCCC
GCTTTCCAGTCGGGAAACCTGTCGTGCCAGCTGCATTAATGAATCGGCCAACGCGCGGGGAGAGGCGGTT
TGCGTATTGGGCGCCAGGGTGGTTTTTCTTTTCACCAGTGAGACGGGCAACAGCTGATTGCCCTTCACCG
CCTGGCCCTGAGAGAGTTGCAGCAAGCGGTCCACGCTGGTTTGCCCCAGCAGGCGAAAATCCTGTTTGAT
GGTGGTTAACGGCGGGATATAACATGAGCTGTCTTCGGTATCGTCGTATCCCACTACCGAGATATCCGCA
CCAACGCGCAGCCCGGACTCGGTAATGGCGCGCATTGCGCCCAGCGCCATCTGATCGTTGGCAACCAGCA
TCGCAGTGGGAACGATGCCCTCATTCAGCATTTGCATGGTTTGTTGAAAACCGGACATGGCACTCCAGTC
GCCTTCCCGTTCCGCTATCGGCTGAATTTGATTGCGAGTGAGATATTTATGCCAGCCAGCCAGACGCAGA
CGCGCCGAGACAGAACTTAATGGGCCCGCTAACAGCGCGATTTGCTGGTGACCCAATGCGACCAGATGCT
CCACGCCCAGTCGCGTACCGTCTTCATGGGAGAAAATAATACTGTTGATGGGTGTCTGGTCAGAGACATC
AAGAAATAACGCCGGAACATTAGTGCAGGCAGCTTCCACAGCAATGGCATCCTGGTCATCCAGCGGATAG
TTAATGATCAGCCCACTGACGCGTTGCGCGAGAAGATTGTGCACCGCCGCTTTACAGGCTTCGACGCCGC
TTCGTTCTACCATCGACACCACCACGCTGGCACCCAGTTGATCGGCGCGAGATTTAATCGCCGCGACAAT
TTGCGACGGCGCGTGCAGGGCCAGACTGGAGGTGGCAACGCCAATCAGCAACGACTGTTTGCCCGCCAGT
TGTTGTGCCACGCGGTTGGGAATGTAATTCAGCTCCGCCATCGCCGCTTCCACTTTTTCCCGCGTTTTCG
CAGAAACGTGGCTGGCCTGGTTCACCACGCGGGAAACGGTCTGATAAGAGACACCGGCATACTCTGCGAC
ATCGTATAACGTTACTGGTTTCACATTCACCACCCTGAATTGACTCTCTTCCGGGCGCTATCATGCCATA
CCGCGAAAGGTTTTGCGCCATTCGATGGTGT
